Addgene plasmid #192082: FLAG-CBLB
Purpose: Mammalian expression of human CBLB with FLAG tag
Depositing lab: Patrick Concannon. Depositing organization: University of Florida. Publication: UBASH3A Regulates the Synthesis and Dynamics of TCR-CD3 Complexes. Ge Y, Paisie TK, Chen S, Concannon P. J Immunol. 2019 Dec 1;203(11):2827-2836. doi: 10.4049/jimmunol.1801338. Epub 2019 Oct 28. PubMed 31659016.
Backbone
  Vector backbone: pCMV-Tag2B
  Vector type: Mammalian Expression
Growth in bacteria
  Bacterial resistance: Kanamycin, 50 μg/mL
  Growth temperature: 37°C
  Growth strain: DH5alpha
  Copy number: Unknown
Gene/Insert
  Gene/Insert name: CBLB
  Species: H. sapiens (human)
  Entrez Gene: CBLB (a.k.a. ADMIO3, Cbl-b, Nbla00127, RNF56)
  Tag / fusion protein: FLAG (N terminal on insert)
  Cloning method: Restriction Enzyme; 5′ cloning site unknown (unknown if destroyed)
Terms and licenses: Academic/Nonprofit Terms; Industry Terms: Not Available to Industry
How to cite: FLAG-CBLB was a gift from Patrick Concannon (Addgene plasmid # 192082 ; http://n2t.net/addgene:192082 ; RRID:Addgene_192082)
