[The description below was written by a language model from this plasmid's Addgene catalogue record and pLannotate feature annotations shown in this document.]
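Description:
FLAG-CBLB is a 7,240 nt mammalian expression plasmid built on the pCMV-Tag2B backbone and carrying human CBLB with an N-terminal FLAG epitope. It replicates in E. coli from a high-copy ColE1/pUC-type origin and is selected with kanamycin. An f1 origin is also present and allows single-stranded DNA production. The resistance cassette is dual purpose. The Tn5 aminoglycoside phosphotransferase gene (NeoR/KanR) sits downstream of both a bacterial bla-type promoter and the SV40 enhancer/early promoter, and it is terminated by the HSV TK polyadenylation signal. The same gene therefore gives kanamycin resistance in bacteria and can support G418 selection in transfected mammalian cells.

The expression unit is driven by the human CMV immediate-early enhancer and promoter. Downstream, a short FLAG-coding segment (annotated as a partial 3xFLAG match, consistent with a single FLAG tag) is separated by a few polylinker residues from the CBLB open reading frame of about 2.9 kb. SV40-derived sequences with a polyadenylation signal follow the insert. T3 and T7 phage promoters flank the cloning region and can serve for in vitro transcription or as sequencing primer sites. The insert was added by restriction cloning, but the record does not state which sites were used.

CBLB encodes an E3 ubiquitin ligase that negatively regulates T-cell receptor, B-cell receptor and FCER1 signalling. The construct is intended for expressing the epitope-tagged protein in mammalian cells, where the FLAG tag allows detection or immunoprecipitation. The associated study concerned regulation of TCR-CD3 complexes.
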