Features (pLannotate 1.2.2; 21 found; start..end, strand, type, name):
     74..868     +  CDS            NeoR/KanR: aminoglycoside phosphotransferase from Tn5; aph(3')-II (or nptII); confers resistance to neomycin, kanamycin, and G418 (Geneticin®)
    889..1041    +  CDS            ble (fragment): BLE_KLEPN - Experimental evidence at protein level: Swiss-Prot protein existence level 1. Binding protein with a strong affinity to the bleomycin family of antibiotics. Binds to CL990; an antimitotic-antibiotic compound. From Klebsiella pneumoniae.
   1100..1147    +  polyA_signal   HSV TK poly(A) signal: herpes simplex virus thymidine kinase polyadenylation signal (Cole and Stacy, 1985)
   1238..1254    -  polyA_signal   bGH poly(A) signal (fragment): bovine growth hormone polyadenylation signal
   1476..2064    +  rep_origin     ori: high-copy-number ColE1/pMB1/pBR322/pUC origin of replication
   2239..2542    +  enhancer       CMV enhancer: human cytomegalovirus immediate early enhancer
   2543..2746    +  promoter       CMV promoter: human cytomegalovirus (CMV) immediate early promoter
   2792..2810    +  promoter       T3 promoter: promoter for bacteriophage T3 RNA polymerase
   2823..2846    +  misc_feature   MCS (fragment): pBluescript multiple cloning site
   2854..2878    +  CDS            3xFLAG (fragment): three tandem FLAG® epitope tags
   2887..2904    +  misc_feature   MCS (fragment): pBluescript multiple cloning site
   2905..5850    +  CDS            CBLB (sequence partly withheld): CBLB_HUMAN - Also known as RNF56. Experimental evidence at protein level: Swiss-Prot protein existence level 1. E3 ubiquitin-protein ligase which accepts ubiquitin from specific E2 ubiquitin-conjugating enzymes, and transfers it to substrates, generally promoting their degradation by the proteasome. Negatively regulates TCR (T-cell receptor), BCR (B-cell receptor) and FCER1 (high affinity immunoglobulin epsilon receptor) signal transduction pathways. In naive T-cells, inhibits VAV1 activation upon TCR engagement and imposes a requirement for CD28 costimulation for proliferation and IL-2 produc
   5854..5874    +  misc_feature   MCS (fragment): pBluescript multiple cloning site
   5914..5932    -  promoter       T7 promoter: promoter for bacteriophage T7 RNA polymerase
   5942..5981    +  CDS            lacZα (fragment): LacZα fragment of β-galactosidase; lacZ fragment
   5991..6046    +  intron         small t intron (fragment): SV40 (simian virus 40) small t antigen intron
   6046..6183    +  CDS            large T antigen (fragment): large T antigen from SV40 (simian virus 40)
   6206..6327    +  polyA_signal   SV40 poly(A) signal: SV40 polyadenylation signal
   6361..6789    -  rep_origin     f1 ori (sequence partly withheld): f1 bacteriophage origin of replication; arrow indicates direction of (+) strand synthesis
   6816..6918    +  promoter       AmpR promoter: bla
   6922..39      +  promoter       SV40 promoter (across the origin): SV40 enhancer and early promoter
>Addgene plasmid #192082 | FLAG-CBLB | addgene full sequence | sequence record 378788 | Addgene NGS Result
TAGTGAGGAGGCTTTTTTGGAGGCCTAGGCTTTTGCAAAGATCGATCAAGAGACAGGATGAGGATCGTTT
CGCATGATTGAACAAGATGGATTGCACGCAGGTTCTCCGGCCGCTTGGGTGGAGAGGCTATTCGGCTATG
ACTGGGCACAACAGACAATCGGCTGCTCTGATGCCGCCGTGTTCCGGCTGTCAGCGCAGGGGCGCCCGGT
TCTTTTTGTCAAGACCGACCTGTCCGGTGCCCTGAATGAACTGCAAGACGAGGCAGCGCGGCTATCGTGG
CTGGCCACGACGGGCGTTCCTTGCGCAGCTGTGCTCGACGTTGTCACTGAAGCGGGAAGGGACTGGCTGC
TATTGGGCGAAGTGCCGGGGCAGGATCTCCTGTCATCTCACCTTGCTCCTGCCGAGAAAGTATCCATCAT
GGCTGATGCAATGCGGCGGCTGCATACGCTTGATCCGGCTACCTGCCCATTCGACCACCAAGCGAAACAT
CGCATCGAGCGAGCACGTACTCGGATGGAAGCCGGTCTTGTCGATCAGGATGATCTGGACGAAGAACATC
AGGGGCTCGCGCCAGCCGAACTGTTCGCCAGGCTCAAGGCGAGCATGCCCGACGGCGAGGATCTCGTCGT
GACCCATGGCGATGCCTGCTTGCCGAATATCATGGTGGAAAATGGCCGCTTTTCTGGATTCATCGACTGT
GGCCGGCTGGGTGTGGCGGACCGCTATCAGGACATAGCGTTGGCTACCCGTGATATTGCTGAAGAACTTG
GCGGCGAATGGGCTGACCGCTTCCTCGTGCTTTACGGTATCGCCGCTCCCGATTCGCAGCGCATCGCCTT
CTATCGCCTTCTTGACGAGTTCTTCTGAGCGGGACTCTGGGGTTCGAAATGACCGACCAAGCGACGCCCA
ACCTGCCATCACGAGATTTCGATTCCACCGCCGCCTTCTATGAAAGGTTGGGCTTCGGAATCGTTTTCCG
GGACGCCGGCTGGATGATCCTCCAGCGCGGGGATCTCATGCTGGAGTTCTTCGCCCACCCTAGGGGGAGG
CTAACTGAAACACGGAAGGAGACAATACCGGAAGGAACCCGCGCTATGACGGCAATAAAAAGACAGAATA
AAACGCACGGTGTTGGGTCGTTTGTTCATAAACGCGGGGTTCGGTCCCAGGGCTGGCACTCTGTCGATAC
CCCACCGAGACCCCATTGGGGCCAATACGCCCGCGTTTCTTCCTTTTCCCCACCCCACCCCCCAAGTTCG
GGTGAAGGCCCAGGGCTCGCAGCCAACGTCGGGGCGGCAGGCCCTGCCATAGCCTCAGGTTACTCATATA
TACTTTAGATTGATTTAAAACTTCATTTTTAATTTAAAAGGATCTAGGTGAAGATCCTTTTTGATAATCT
CATGACCAAAATCCCTTAACGTGAGTTTTCGTTCCACTGAGCGTCAGACCCCGTAGAAAAGATCAAAGGA
TCTTCTTGAGATCCTTTTTTTCTGCGCGTAATCTGCTGCTTGCAAACAAAAAAACCACCGCTACCAGCGG
TGGTTTGTTTGCCGGATCAAGAGCTACCAACTCTTTTTCCGAAGGTAACTGGCTTCAGCAGAGCGCAGAT
ACCAAATACTGTTCTTCTAGTGTAGCCGTAGTTAGGCCACCACTTCAAGAACTCTGTAGCACCGCCTACA
TACCTCGCTCTGCTAATCCTGTTACCAGTGGCTGCTGCCAGTGGCGATAAGTCGTGTCTTACCGGGTTGG
ACTCAAGACGATAGTTACCGGATAAGGCGCAGCGGTCGGGCTGAACGGGGGGTTCGTGCACACAGCCCAG
CTTGGAGCGAACGACCTACACCGAACTGAGATACCTACAGCGTGAGCTATGAGAAAGCGCCACGCTTCCC
GAAGGGAGAAAGGCGGACAGGTATCCGGTAAGCGGCAGGGTCGGAACAGGAGAGCGCACGAGGGAGCTTC
CAGGGGGAAACGCCTGGTATCTTTATAGTCCTGTCGGGTTTCGCCACCTCTGACTTGAGCGTCGATTTTT
GTGATGCTCGTCAGGGGGGCGGAGCCTATGGAAAAACGCCAGCAACGCGGCCTTTTTACGGTTCCTGGCC
TTTTGCTGGCCTTTTGCTCACATGTTCTTTCCTGCGTTATCCCCTGATTCTGTGGATAACCGTATTACCG
CCATGCATTAGTTATTAATAGTAATCAATTACGGGGTCATTAGTTCATAGCCCATATATGGAGTTCCGCG
TTACATAACTTACGGTAAATGGCCCGCCTGGCTGACCGCCCAACGACCCCCGCCCATTGACGTCAATAAT
GACGTATGTTCCCATAGTAACGCCAATAGGGACTTTCCATTGACGTCAATGGGTGGAGTATTTACGGTAA
ACTGCCCACTTGGCAGTACATCAAGTGTATCATATGCCAAGTACGCCCCCTATTGACGTCAATGACGGTA
AATGGCCCGCCTGGCATTATGCCCAGTACATGACCTTATGGGACTTTCCTACTTGGCAGTACATCTACGT
ATTAGTCATCGCTATTACCATGGTGATGCGGTTTTGGCAGTACATCAATGGGCGTGGATAGCGGTTTGAC
TCACGGGGATTTCCAAGTCTCCACCCCATTGACGTCAATGGGAGTTTGTTTTGGCACCAAAATCAACGGG
ACTTTCCAAAATGTCGTAACAACTCCGCCCCATTGACGCAAATGGGCGGTAGGCGTGTACGGTGGGAGGT
CTATATAAGCAGAGCTGGTTTAGTGAACCGTCAGATCCGCTAGCGATTACGCCAAGCTCGAAATTAACCC
TCACTAAAGGGAACAAAAGCTGGAGCTCCACCGCGGTGGCGGCCGCCACCATGGATTACAAGGATGACGA
CGATAAGAGCCCGGGCGGATCCCCCGGGCTGCAGATGGCAAACTCAATGAATGGCAGAAACCCTGGTGGT
CGAGGAGGAAATCCCCGAAAAGGTCGAATTTTGGGTATTATTGATGCTATTCAGGATGCAGTTGGACCCC
CT
[1170 nt withheld, positions 3013-4182]
GATCCAAGAGATGAAGGCTCCAGGTGTTGCAGCATCATTGACCCCTTTGGCATGCCGATGCTCGACTTGG
ACGACGATGATGATCGTGAGGAGTCCTTGATGATGAATCGGTTGGCAAACGTCCGAAAGTGCACTGACAG
GCAGAACTCACCAGTCACATCACCAGGATCCTCTCCCCTTGCCCAGAGAAGAAAGCCACAGCCTGACCCA
CTCCAGATCCCACATCTAAGCCTGCCACCCGTGCCTCCTCGCCTGGATCTAATTCAGAAAGGCATAGTTA
GATCTCCCTGTGGCAGCCCAACGGGTTCACCAAAGTCTTCTCCTTGCATGGTGAGAAAACAAGATAAACC
ACTCCCAGCACCACCTCCTCCCTTAAGAGATCCTCCTCCACCGCCACCTGAAAGACCTCCACCAATCCCA
CCAGACAATAGACTGAGTAGACACATCCATCATGTGGAAAGCGTGCCTTCCAAAGACCCGCCAATGCCTC
TTGAAGCATGGTGCCCTCGGGATGTGTTTGGGACTAATCAGCTTGTGGGATGTCGACTCCTAGGGGAGGG
CTCTCCAAAACCTGGAATCACAGCGAGTTCAAATGTCAATGGAAGGCACAGTAGAGTGGGCTCTGACCCA
GTGCTTATGCGGAAACACAGACGCCATGATTTGCCTTTAGAAGGAGCTAAGGTCTTTTCCAATGGTCACC
TTGGAAGTGAAGAATATGATGTTCCTCCCCGGCTTTCTCCTCCTCCTCCAGTTACCACCCTCCTCCCTAG
CATAAAGTGTACTGGTCCGTTAGCAAATTCTCTTTCAGAGAAAACAAGAGACCCAGTAGAGGAAGATGAT
GATGAATACAAGATTCCTTCATCCCACCCTGTTTCCCTGAATTCACAACCATCTCATTGTCATAATGTAA
AACCTCCTGTTCGGTCTTGTGATAATGGTCACTGTATGCTGAATGGAACACATGGTCCATCTTCAGAGAA
GAAATCAAACATCCCTGACTTAAGCATATATTTAAAGGGAGATGTTTTTGATTCAGCCTCTGATCCCGTG
CCATTACCACCTGCCAGGCCTCCAACTCGGGACAATCCAAAGCATGGTTCTTCACTCAACAGGACGCCCT
CTGATTATGATCTTCTCATCCCTCCATTAGGTGAAGATGCTTTTGATGCCCTCCCTCCATCTCTCCCACC
TCCCCCACCTCCTGCAAGGCATAGTCTCATTGAACATTCAAAACCTCCTGGCTCCAGTAGCCGGCCATCC
TCAGGACAGGATCTTTTTCTTCTTCCTTCAGATCCCTTTGTTGATCTAGCAAGTGGCCAAGTTCCTTTGC
CTCCCGCTAGAAGGTTACCAGGTGAAAATGTCAAAACTAACAGAACATCACAGGACTATGATCAGCTTCC
TTCATGTTCAGATGGTTCACAGGCACCAGCCAGACCCCCTAAACCACGACCGCGCAGGACTGCACCAGAA
ATTCACCACAGAAAACCCCATGGGCCTGAGGCGGCATTGGAAAATGTCGATGCAAAAATTGCAAAACTCA
TGGGAGAGGGTTATGCCTTTGAAGAGGTGAAGAGAGCCTTAGAGATAGCCCAGAATAATGTCGAAGTTGC
CCGGAGCATCCTCCGAGAATTTGCCTTCCCTCCTCCAGTATCCCCACGTCTAAATCTATAGCTCGAGGGG
GGGCCCGGTACCTTAATTAATTAAGGTACCAGGTAAGTGTACCCAATTCGCCCTATAGTGAGTCGTATTA
CAATTCACTCGATCGCCCTTCCCAACAGTTGCGCAGCCTGAATGGCGAATGGAGATCCAATTTTTAAGTG
TATAATGTGTTAAACTACTGATTCTAATTGTTTGTGTATTTTAGATTCACAGTCCCAAGGCTCATTTCAG
GCCCCTCAGTCCTCACAGTCTGTTCATGATCATAATCAGCCATACCACATTTGTAGAGGTTTTACTTGCT
TTAAAAAACCTCCCACACCTCCCCCTGAACCTGAAACATAAAATGAATGCAATTGTTGTTGTTAACTTGT
TTATTGCAGCTTATAATGGTTACAAATAAAGCAATAGCATCACAAATTTCACAAATAAAGCATTTTTTTC
ACTGCATTCTAGTTGTGGTTTGTCCAAACTCATCAATGTATCTTAACGCGTAAATTGTAAGCGTTAATAT
TTTGTTAAAATTCGCGTTAAATTTTTGTTAAATCAGCTCATTTTTTAACCAATAGGCCGAAATCGGCAAA
ATCCCTTATAAATCAAAAGAATAGACCGAGATAGGGT
[37 nt withheld, positions 6460-6496]
AAAGAACGTGGACTCCAACGTCAAAGG
[49 nt withheld, positions 6524-6572]
T
[91 nt withheld, positions 6574-6664]
G
[124 nt withheld, positions 6666-6789]
CAGGTGGCACTTTTCGGGGAAATGTGCGCGGAACCCCTATTTGTTTATTTTTCTAAATACATTCAAATAT
GTATCCGCTCATGAGACAATAACCCTGATAAATGCTTCAATAATATTGAAAAAGGAAGAATCCTGAGGCG
GAAAGAACCAGCTGTGGAATGTGTGTCAGTTAGGGTGTGGAAAGTCCCCAGGCTCCCCAGCAGGCAGAAG
TATGCAAAGCATGCATCTCAATTAGTCAGCAACCAGGTGTGGAAAGTCCCCAGGCTCCCCAGCAGGCAGA
AGTATGCAAAGCATGCATCTCAATTAGTCAGCAACCATAGTCCCGCCCCTAACTCCGCCCATCCCGCCCC
TAACTCCGCCCAGTTCCGCCCATTCTCCGCCCCATGGCTGACTAATTTTTTTTATTTATGCAGAGGCCGA
GGCCGCCTCGGCCTCTGAGCTATTCCAGAAG
